>Addgene plasmid #55063 | mCherry-Integrin-Alpha2-N-18 | addgene full sequence | sequence record 446054 | Addgene NGS Result
CGTTACATAACTTACGGTAAATGGCCCGCCTGGCTGACCGCCCAACGACCCCCGCCCATTGACGTCAATA
ATGACGTATGTTCCCATAGTAACGCCAATAGGGACTTTCCATTGACGTCAATGGGTGGAGTATTTACGGT
AAACTGCCCACTTGGCAGTACATCAAGTGTATCATATGCCAAGTACGCCCCCTATTGACGTCAATGACGG
TAAATGGCCCGCCTGGCATTATGCCCAGTACATGACCTTATGGGACTTTCCTACTTGGCAGTACATCTAC
GTATTAGTCATCGCTATTACCATGGTGATGCGGTTTTGGCAGTACATCAATGGGCGTGGATAGCGGTTTG
ACTCACGGGGATTTCCAAGTCTCCACCCCATTGACGTCAATGGGAGTTTGTTTTGGCACCAAAATCAACG
GGACTTTCCAAAATGTCGTAACAACTCCGCCCCATTGACGCAAATGGGCGGTAGGCGTGTACGGTGGGAG
GTCTATATAAGCAGAGCTGGTTTAGTGAACCGTCAGATCCGCTAGCGCTACCGGACTCAGATCTCGAGAC
CGCCATGGGGCCAGAACGGACAGGGGCCGCGCCGCTGCCGCTGCTGCTGGTGTTAGCGCTCAGTCAAGGC
ATTTTAAATTGTTGTTTGGCCTACAATGTTGGTCTCCCAGAAGCAAAAATATTTTCCGGTCCTTCAAGTG
AACAGTTTGGCTATGCAGTGCAGCAGTTTATAAATCCAAAAGGCAACTGGTTACTGGTTGGTTCACCCTG
GAGTGGCTTTCCTGAGAACCGAATGGGAGATGTGTATAAATGTCCTGTTGACCTATCCACTGCCACATGT
GAAAAACTAAATTTGCAAACTTCAACAAGCATTCCAAATGTTACTGAGATGAAAACCAACATGAGCCTCG
GCTTGATCCTCACCAGGAACATGGGAACTGGAGGTTTTCTCACATGTGGTCCTCTGTGGGCACAGCAATG
TGGGAATCAGTATTACACAACGGGTGTGTGTTCTGACATCAGTCCTGATTTTCAGCTCTCAGCCAGCTTC
TCACCTGCAACTCAGCCCTGCCCTTCCCTCATAGATGTTGTGGTTGTGTGTGATGAATCAAATAGTATTT
ATCCTTGGGATGCAGTAAAGAATTTTTTGGAAAAATTTGTACAAGGCCTGGATATAGGCCCCACAAAGAC
ACAGGTGGGGTTAATTCAGTATGCCAATAATCCAAGAGTTGTGTTTAACTTGAACACATATAAAACCAAA
GAAGAAATGATTGTAGCAACATCCCAGACATCCCAATATGGTGGGGACCTCACAAACACATTTGGAGCAA
TTCAATATGCAAGAAAATATGCTTATTCAGCAGCTTCTGGTGGGCGACGAAGTGCTACAAAAGTAATGGT
AGTTGTAACTGACGGTGAATCACATGATGGTTCAATGTTGAAAGCTGTGATTGATCAATGCAACCATGAC
AATATACTGAGGTTTGGCATAGCAGTTCTTGGGTACTTAAACAGAAACGCCCTTGATACTAAAAATTTAA
TAAAAGAAATAAAAGCAATCGCTAGTATTCCAACAGAAAGATACTTTTTCAATGTGTCTGATGAAGCAGC
TCTACTAGAAAAGGCTGGGACATTAGGAGAACAAATTTTCAGCATTGAAGGTACTGTTCAAGGAGGAGAC
AACTTTCAGATGGAAATGTCACAAGTGGGATTCAGTGCAGATTACTCTTCTCAAAATGATATTCTGATGC
TGGGTGCAGTGGGAGCTTTTGGCTGGAGTGGGACCATTGTCCAGAAGACATCTCATGGCCATTTGATCTT
TCCTAAACAAGCCTTTGACCAAATTCTGCAGGACAGAAATCACAGTTCATATTTAGGTTACTCTGTGGCT
GCAATTTCTACTGGAGAAAGCACTCACTTTGTTGCTGGTGCTCCTCGGGCAAATTATACCGGCCAGATAG
TGCTATATAGTGTGAATGAGAATGGCAATATCACGGTTATTCAGGCTCACCGAGGTGACCAGATTGGCTC
CTATTTTGGTAGTGTGCTGTGTTCAGTTGATGTGGATAAAGACACCATTACAGACGTGCTCTTGGTAGGT
GCACCAATGTACATGAGTGACCTAAAGAAAGAGGAAGGAAGAGTCTACCTGTTTACTATCAAAGAGGGCA
TTTTGGGTCAGCACCAATTTCTTGAAGGCCCCGAGGGCATTGAAAACACTCGATTTGGTTCAGCAATTGC
AGCTCTTTCAGACATCAACATGGATGGCTTTAATGATGTGATTGTTGGTTCACCACTAGAAAATCAGAAT
TCTGGAGCTGTATACATTTACAATGGTCATCAGGGCACTATCCGCACAAAGTATTCCCAGAAAATCTTGG
GATCCGATGGAGCCTTTAGGAGCCATCTCCAGTACTTTGGGAGGTCCTTGGATGGCTATGGAGATTTAAA
TGGGGATTCCATCACCGATGTGTCTATTGGTGCCTTTGGACAAGTGGTTCAACTCTGGTCACAAAGTATT
GCTGATGTAGCTATAGAAGCTTCATTCACACCAGAAAAAATCACTTTGGTCAACAAGAATGCTCAGATAA
TTCTCAAACTCTGCTTCAGTGCAAAGTTCAGACCTACTAAGCAAAACAATCAAGTGGCCATTGTATATAA
CATCACACTTGATGCAGATGGATTTTCATCCAGAGTAACCTCCAGGGGGTTATTTAAAGAAAACAATGAA
AGGTGCCTGCAGAAGAATATGGTAGTAAATCAAGCACAGAGTTGCCCCGAGCACATCATTTATATACAGG
AGCCCTCTGATGTTGTCAACTCTTTGGATTTGCGTGTGGACATCAGTCTGGAAAACCCTGGCACTAGCCC
TGCCCTTGAAGCCTATTCTGAGACTGCCAAGGTCTTCAGTATTCCTTTCCACAAAGACTGTGGTGAGGAC
GGACTTTGCATTTCTGATCTAGTCCTAGATGTCCGACAAATACCAGCTGCTCAAGAACAACCCTTTATTG
TCAGCAACCAAAACAAAAGGTTAACATTTTCAGTAACGCTGAAAAATAAAAGGGAAAGTGCATACAACAC
TGGAATTGTTGTTGATTTTTCAGAAAACTTGTTTTTTGCATCATTCTCCCTGCCGGTTGATGGGACAGAA
GTAACATGCCAGGTGGCTGCATCTCAGAAGTCTGTTGCCTGCGATGTAGGCTACCCTGCTTTAAAGAGAG
AACAACAGGTGACTTTTACTATTAACTTTGACTTCAATCTTCAAAACCTTCAGAATCAGGCGTCTCTCAG
TTTCCAAGCCTTAAGTGAAAGCCAAGAAGAAAACAAGGCTGATAATTTGGTCAACCTCAAAATTCCTCTC
CTGTATGATGCTGAAATTCACTTAACAAGATCTACCAACATAAATTTTTATGAAATCTCTTCGGATGGGA
ATGTTCCTTCAATCGTGCACAGTTTTGAAGATGTTGGTCCAAAATTCATCTTCTCCCTGAAGGTAACAAC
AGGAAGTGTTCCAGTAAGCATGGCAACTGTAATCATCCACATCCCTCAGTATACCAAAGAAAAGAACCCA
CTGATGTACCTAACTGGGGTGCAAACAGACAAGGCTGGTGACATCAGTTGTAATGCAGATATCAATCCAC
TGAAAATAGGACAAACATCTTCTTCTGTATCTTTCAAAAGTGAAAATTTCAGGCACACCAAAGAATTGAA
CTGCAGAACTGCTTCCTGTAGTAATGTTACCTGCTGGTTGAAAGACGTTCACATGAAAGGAGAATACTTT
GTTAATGTGACTACCAGAATTTGGAACGGGACTTTTGCATCATCAACGTTCCAGACAGTACAGCTAACGG
CAGCTGCAGAAATCAACACCTATAACCCTGAGATATATGTGATTGAAGATAACACTGTTACGATTCCCCT
GATGATAATGAAACCTGATGAGAAAGCCGAAGTACCAACAGGAGTTATAATAGGAAGTATAATTGCTGGA
ATCCTTTTGCTGTTAGCTCTGGTTGCAATTTTATGGAAGCTCGGCTTCTTCAAAAGAAAATATGAAAAGA
TGACCAAAAATCCAGATGAGATTGATGAGACCACAGAGCTCAGTAGCGGCAGCGCAGGCGGAAGCGGGGT
ACCGCGGGCCCGGGATCCACCGGTCGCCACCATGGTGAGCAAGGGCGAGGAGGATAACATGGCCATCATC
AAGGAGTTCATGCGCTTCAAGGTGCACATGGAGGGCTCCGTGAACGGCCACGAGTTCGAGATCGAGGGCG
AGGGCGAGGGCCGCCCCTACGAGGGCACCCAGACCGCCAAGCTGAAGGTGACCAAGGGTGGCCCCCTGCC
CTTCGCCTGGGACATCCTGTCCCCTCAGTTCATGTACGGCTCCAAGGCCTACGTGAAGCACCCCGCCGAC
ATCCCCGACTACTTGAAGCTGTCCTTCCCCGAGGGCTTCAAGTGGGAGCGCGTGATGAACTTCGAGGACG
GCGGCGTGGTGACCGTGACCCAGGACTCCTCCCTGCAGGACGGCGAGTTCATCTACAAGGTGAAGCTGCG
CGGCACCAACTTCCCCTCCGACGGCCCCGTAATGCAGAAGAAGACCATGGGCTGGGAGGCCTCCTCCGAG
CGGATGTACCCCGAGGACGGCGCCCTGAAGGGCGAGATCAAGCAGAGGCTGAAGCTGAAGGACGGCGGCC
ACTACGACGCTGAGGTCAAGACCACCTACAAGGCCAAGAAGCCCGTGCAGCTGCCCGGCGCCTACAACGT
CAACATCAAGTTGGACATCACCTCCCACAACGAGGACTACACCATCGTGGAACAGTACGAACGCGCCGAG
GGCCGCCACTCCACCGGCGGCATGGACGAGCTGTACAAGTAAAGCGGCCGCGACTCTAGATCATAATCAG
CCATACCACATTTGTAGAGGTTTTACTTGCTTTAAAAAACCTCCCACACCTCCCCCTGAACCTGAAACAT
AAAATGAATGCAATTGTTGTTGTTAACTTGTTTATTGCAGCTTATAATGGTTACAAATAAAGCAATAGCA
TCACAAATTTCACAAATAAAGCATTTTTTTCACTGCATTCTAGTTGTGGTTTGTCCAAACTCATCAATGT
ATCTTAAGGCGTAAATTGTAAGCGTTAATATTTTGTTAAAATTCGCGTTAAATTTTTGTTAAATCAGCTC
ATTTTTTAACCAATAGGCCGAAATCGGCAAAATCCCTTATAAATCAAAAGAATAGACCGAGATAGGGT
[37 nt withheld, positions 5249-5285]
AAAGAACGTGGACTCCAACGTCAAAGG
[49 nt withheld, positions 5313-5361]
T
[91 nt withheld, positions 5363-5453]
G
[124 nt withheld, positions 5455-5578]
CAGGTGGCACTTTTCGGGGAAATGTGCGCGGAACCCCTATTTGTTTATTTTTCTAAATACATTCAAATAT
GTATCCGCTCATGAGACAATAACCCTGATAAATGCTTCAATAATATTGAAAAAGGAAGAGTCCTGAGGCG
GAAAGAACCAGCTGTGGAATGTGTGTCAGTTAGGGTGTGGAAAGTCCCCAGGCTCCCCAGCAGGCAGAAG
TATGCAAAGCATGCATCTCAATTAGTCAGCAACCAGGTGTGGAAAGTCCCCAGGCTCCCCAGCAGGCAGA
AGTATGCAAAGCATGCATCTCAATTAGTCAGCAACCATAGTCCCGCCCCTAACTCCGCCCATCCCGCCCC
TAACTCCGCCCAGTTCCGCCCATTCTCCGCCCCATGGCTGACTAATTTTTTTTATTTATGCAGAGGCCGA
GGCCGCCTCGGCCTCTGAGCTATTCCAGAAGTAGTGAGGAGGCTTTTTTGGAGGCCTAGGCTTTTGCAAA
GATCGATCAAGAGACAGGATGAGGATCGTTTCGCATGATTGAACAAGATGGATTGCACGCAGGTTCTCCG
GCCGCTTGGGTGGAGAGGCTATTCGGCTATGACTGGGCACAACAGACAATCGGCTGCTCTGATGCCGCCG
TGTTCCGGCTGTCAGCGCAGGGGCGCCCGGTTCTTTTTGTCAAGACCGACCTGTCCGGTGCCCTGAATGA
ACTGCAAGACGAGGCAGCGCGGCTATCGTGGCTGGCCACGACGGGCGTTCCTTGCGCAGCTGTGCTCGAC
GTTGTCACTGAAGCGGGAAGGGACTGGCTGCTATTGGGCGAAGTGCCGGGGCAGGATCTCCTGTCATCTC
ACCTTGCTCCTGCCGAGAAAGTATCCATCATGGCTGATGCAATGCGGCGGCTGCATACGCTTGATCCGGC
TACCTGCCCATTCGACCACCAAGCGAAACATCGCATCGAGCGAGCACGTACTCGGATGGAAGCCGGTCTT
GTCGATCAGGATGATCTGGACGAAGAGCATCAGGGGCTCGCGCCAGCCGAACTGTTCGCCAGGCTCAAGG
CGAGCATGCCCGACGGCGAGGATCTCGTCGTGACCCATGGCGATGCCTGCTTGCCGAATATCATGGTGGA
AAATGGCCGCTTTTCTGGATTCATCGACTGTGGCCGGCTGGGTGTGGCGGACCGCTATCAGGACATAGCG
TTGGCTACCCGTGATATTGCTGAAGAGCTTGGCGGCGAATGGGCTGACCGCTTCCTCGTGCTTTACGGTA
TCGCCGCTCCCGATTCGCAGCGCATCGCCTTCTATCGCCTTCTTGACGAGTTCTTCTGAGCGGGACTCTG
GGGTTCGAAATGACCGACCAAGCGACGCCCAACCTGCCATCACGAGATTTCGATTCCACCGCCGCCTTCT
ATGAAAGGTTGGGCTTCGGAATCGTTTTCCGGGACGCCGGCTGGATGATCCTCCAGCGCGGGGATCTCAT
GCTGGAGTTCTTCGCCCACCCTAGGGGGAGGCTAACTGAAACACGGAAGGAGACAATACCGGAAGGAACC
CGCGCTATGACGGCAATAAAAAGACAGAATAAAACGCACGGTGTTGGGTCGTTTGTTCATAAACGCGGGG
TTCGGTCCCAGGGCTGGCACTCTGTCGATACCCCACCGAGACCCCATTGGGGCCAATACGCCCGCGTTTC
TTCCTTTTCCCCACCCCACCCCCCAAGTTCGGGTGAAGGCCCAGGGCTCGCAGCCAACGTCGGGGCGGCA
GGCCCTGCCATAGCCTCAGGTTACTCATATATACTTTAGATTGATTTAAAACTTCATTTTTAATTTAAAA
GGATCTAGGTGAAGATCCTTTTTGATAATCTCATGACCAAAATCCCTTAACGTGAGTTTTCGTTCCACTG
AGCGTCAGACCCCGTAGAAAAGATCAAAGGATCTTCTTGAGATCCTTTTTTTCTGCGCGTAATCTGCTGC
TTGCAAACAAAAAAACCACCGCTACCAGCGGTGGTTTGTTTGCCGGATCAAGAGCTACCAACTCTTTTTC
CGAAGGTAACTGGCTTCAGCAGAGCGCAGATACCAAATACTGTTCTTCTAGTGTAGCCGTAGTTAGGCCA
CCACTTCAAGAACTCTGTAGCACCGCCTACATACCTCGCTCTGCTAATCCTGTTACCAGTGGCTGCTGCC
AGTGGCGATAAGTCGTGTCTTACCGGGTTGGACTCAAGACGATAGTTACCGGATAAGGCGCAGCGGTCGG
GCTGAACGGGGGGTTCGTGCACACAGCCCAGCTTGGAGCGAACGACCTACACCGAACTGAGATACCTACA
GCGTGAGCTATGAGAAAGCGCCACGCTTCCCGAAGGGAGAAAGGCGGACAGGTATCCGGTAAGCGGCAGG
GTCGGAACAGGAGAGCGCACGAGGGAGCTTCCAGGGGGAAACGCCTGGTATCTTTATAGTCCTGTCGGGT
TTCGCCACCTCTGACTTGAGCGTCGATTTTTGTGATGCTCGTCAGGGGGGCGGAGCCTATGGAAAAACGC
CAGCAACGCGGCCTTTTTACGGTTCCTGGCCTTTTGCTGGCCTTTTGCTCACATGTTCTTTCCTGCGTTA
TCCCCTGATTCTGTGGATAACCGTATTACCGCCATGCATTAGTTATTAATAGTAATCAATTACGGGGTCA
TTAGTTCATAGCCCATATATGGAGTTCCG
Features (pLannotate 1.2.2; 17 found; start..end, strand, type, name):
      1..304     +  enhancer       CMV enhancer: human cytomegalovirus immediate early enhancer
    305..508     +  promoter       CMV promoter: human cytomegalovirus (CMV) immediate early promoter
    531..558     +  misc_feature   MCS (fragment): multiple cloning site
    565..4107    +  CDS            ITGA2: ITA2_HUMAN - Also known as CD49B. Experimental evidence at protein level: Swiss-Prot protein existence level 1. (Microbial infection) Integrin ITGA2:ITGB1 acts as a receptor for Human echoviruses 1 and 8. From Homo sapiens (Human).
   4128..4154    +  misc_feature   MCS (fragment): multiple cloning site
   4162..4869    +  CDS            mCherry: mCherry is a basic (constitutively fluorescent) red fluorescent protein published in 2004, derived from Discosoma sp.. It is reported to be a very rapidly-maturing monomer with low acid sensitivity.
   4889..4972    +  CDS            large T antigen (fragment): large T antigen from SV40 (simian virus 40)
   4995..5116    +  polyA_signal   SV40 poly(A) signal: SV40 polyadenylation signal
   5150..5578    -  rep_origin     f1 ori (sequence partly withheld): f1 bacteriophage origin of replication; arrow indicates direction of (+) strand synthesis
   5605..5709    +  promoter       AmpR promoter: bla
   5711..6068    +  promoter       SV40 promoter: SV40 enhancer and early promoter
   6103..6897    +  CDS            NeoR/KanR: aminoglycoside phosphotransferase from Tn5; aph(3')-II (or nptII); confers resistance to neomycin, kanamycin, and G418 (Geneticin®)
   6918..7070    +  CDS            ble (fragment): BLE_KLEPN - Experimental evidence at protein level: Swiss-Prot protein existence level 1. Binding protein with a strong affinity to the bleomycin family of antibiotics. Binds to CL990; an antimitotic-antibiotic compound. From Klebsiella pneumoniae.
   7129..7176    +  polyA_signal   HSV TK poly(A) signal: herpes simplex virus thymidine kinase polyadenylation signal (Cole and Stacy, 1985)
   7267..7283    -  polyA_signal   bGH poly(A) signal (fragment): bovine growth hormone polyadenylation signal
   7505..8093    +  rep_origin     ori: high-copy-number ColE1/pMB1/pBR322/pUC origin of replication
   8208..8267    +  enhancer       CMV enhancer (fragment): human cytomegalovirus immediate early enhancer
