>Addgene plasmid #55063 | mCherry-Integrin-Alpha2-N-18 | analyzer sequence | sequence record 85448
GCATGCTAGTGACGTCAGATCCGCTAGCGCTACCGGACTCAGATCTCGAGACCGCCATGGGGCCAGAACG
GACAGGGGCCGCGCCGCTGCCGCTGCTGCTGGTGTTAGCGCTCAGTCAAGGCATTTTAAATTGTTGTTTG
GCCTACAATGTTGGTCTCCCAGAAGCAAAAATATTTTCCGGTCCTTCAAGTGAACAGTTTGGCTATGCAG
TGCAGCAGTTTATAAATCCAAAAGGCAACTGGTTACTGGTTGGTTCACCCTGGAGTGGCTTTCCTGAGAA
CCGAATGGGAGATGTGTATAAATGTCCTGTTGACCTATCCACTGCCACATGTGAAAAACTAAATTTGCAA
ACTTCAACAAGCATTCCAAATGTTACTGAGATGAAAACCAACATGAGCCTCGGCTTGATCCTCACCAGGA
ACATGGGAACTGGAGGTTTTCTCACATGTGGTCCTCTGTGGGCACAGCAATGTGGGAATCAGTATTACAC
AACGGGTGTGTGTTCTGACATCAGTCCTGATTTTCAGCTCTCAGCCAGCTTCTCACCTGCAACTCAGCCC
TGCCCTTCCCTCATAGATGTTGTGGTTGTGTGTGATGAATCAAATAGTATTTATCCTTGGGATGCAGTAA
AGAATTTTTTGGAAAAATTTGTACAAGGCCTGGATATAGGCCCCACAAAGACACAGGTGGGGTTAATTCA
GTATGCCAATAATCCAAGAGTTGTGTTTAACTTGAACACATATAAAACCAAAGAAGAAATGATTGTAGCA
ACATCCCAGACATCCCAATATGGTGGGGACCTCACAAACACATTAAACGCCCTTGATACTAAAAATTTAA
TAAAAGAAATAAAAGCAATCGCTAGTATTCCAACAGAAAGATACTTTTTCAATGTGTCTGATGAAGCAGC
TCTACTAGAAAAGGCTGGGACATTAGGAGAACAAATTTTCAGCATTGAAGGTACTGTTCAAGGAGGAGAC
AACTTTCAGATGGAAATGTCACAAGTGGGATTCAGTGCAGATTACTCTTCTCAAAATGATATTCTGATGC
TGGGTGCAGTGGGAGCTTTTGGCTGGAGTGGGACCATTGTCCAGAAGACATCTCATGGCCATTTGATCTT
TCCTAAACAAGCCTTTGACCAAATTCTGCAGGACAGAAATCACAGTTCATATTTAGGTTACTCTGTGGCT
GCAATTTCTACTGGAGAAAGCACTCACTTTGTTGCTGGTGCTCCTCGGGCAAATTATACCGGCCAGATAG
TGCTATATAGTGTGAATGAGAATGGCAATATCACGGTTATTCAGGCTCACCGAGGTGACCAGATTGGCTC
CTATTTTGGTAGTGTGCTGTGTTCAGTTGATGTGGATAAAGACACCATTACAGACGTGCTCTTGGTAGGT
GCACCAATGTACATGAGTGACCTAAAGAAAGAGGAAGGAAGAGTCTACCTGTTTACTATCAAAGAGGGCA
TTTTGGGTCAGCACCAATTTCTTGAAGGCCCCGAGGGCATTGAAAACACTCGATTTGGTTCAGCAATTGC
AGCTCTTTCAGACATCAACATGGATGGCTTTAATGATGTGATTGTTGGTTCACCACTAGAAAATCAGAAT
TCTGGAGCTGTATACATTTACAATGGTCATCAGGGCACTATCCGCACAAAGTATTCCCAGAAAATCTTGG
GATCCGATGGAGCCTTTAGGAGCCATCTCCAGTACTTTGGGAGGTCCTTGGATGGCTATGGAGATTTAAA
TGGGGATTCCATCACCGATGTGTCTATTGGTGCCTTTGGACAAGTGGTTCAACTCTGGTCACAAAGTATT
GCTGATGTAGCTATAGAAGCTTCATTCACACCAGAAAAAATCACTTTGGTCAACAAGAATGCTCAGATAA
TTCTCAAACTCTGCTTCAGTGCAAAGTTCAGACCTACTAAGCAAAACAATCAAGTGGCCATTGTATATAA
CATCACACTTGATGCAGATGGATTTTCATCCAGAGTAACCTCCAGGGGGTTATTTAAAGAAAACAATGAA
AGGTGCCTGCAGAAGAATATGGTAGTAAATCAAGCACAGAGTTGCCCCGAGCACATCATTTATATACAGG
AGCCCTCTGATGTTGTCAACTCTTTGGATTTGCGTGTGGACATCAGTCTGGAAAACCCTGGCACTAGCCC
TGCCCTTGAAGCCTATTCTGAGACTGCCAAGGTCTTCAGTATTCCTTTCCACAAAGACTGTGGTGAGGAC
GGACTTTGCATTTCTGATCTAGTCCTAGATGTCCGACAAATACCAGCTGCTCAAGAACAACCCTTTATTG
TCAGCAACCAAAACAAAAGGTTAACATTTTCAGTAACGCTGAAAAATAAAAGGGAAAGTGCATACAACAC
TGGAATTGTTGTTGATTTTTCAGAAAACTTGTTTTTTGCATCATTCTCCCTGCCGGTTGATGGGACAGAA
GTAACATGCCAGGTGGCTGCATCTCAGAAGTCTGTTGCCTGCGATGTAGGCTACCCTGCTTTAAAGAGAG
AACAACAGGTGACTTTTACTATTAACTTTGACTTCAATCTTCAAAACCTTCAGAATCAGGCGTCTCTCAG
TTTCCAAGCCTTAAGTGAAAGCCAAGAAGAAAACAAGGCTGATAATTTGGTCAACCTCAAAATTCCTCTC
CTGTATGATGCTGAAATTCACTTAACAAGATCTACCAACATAAATTTTTATGAAATCTCTTCGGATGGGA
ATGTTCCTTCAATCGTGCACAGTTTTGAAGATGTTGGTCCAAAATTCATCTTCTCCCTGAAGGTAACAAC
AGGAAGTGTTCCAGTAAGCATGGCAACTGTAATCATCCACATCCCTCAGTATACCAAAGAAAAGAACCCA
CTGATGTACCTAACTGGGGTGCAAACAGACAAGGCTGGTGACATCAGTTGTAATGCAGATATCAATCCAC
TGAAAATAGGACAAACATCTTCTTCTGTATCTTTCAAAAGTGAAAATTTCAGGCACACCAAAGAATTGAA
CTGCAGAACTGCTTCCTGTAGTAATGTTACCTGCTGGTTGAAAGACGTTCACATGAAAGGAGAATACTTT
GTTAATGTGACTACCAGAATTTGGAACGGGACTTTTGCATCATCAACGTTCCAGACAGTACAGCTAACGG
CAGCTGCAGAAATCAACACCTATAACCCTGAGATATATGTGATTGAAGATAACACTGTTACGATTCCCCT
GATGATAATGAAACCTGATGAGAAAGCCGAAGTACCAACAGGAGTTATAATAGGAAGTATAATTGCTGGA
ATCCTTTTGCTGTTAGCTCTGGTTGCAATTTTATGGAAGCTCGGCTTCTTCAAAAGAAAATATGAAAAGA
TGACCAAAAATCCAGATGAGATTGATGAGACCACAGAGCTCAGTAGCGGCAGCGCAGGCGGAAGCGGGGT
ACCGCGGGCCCGGGATCCACCGGTCGCCACCATGGTGAGCAAGGGCGAGGAGGATAACATGGCCATCATC
AAGGAGTTCATGCGCTTCAAGGTGCACATGGAGGGCTCCGTGAACGGCCACGAGTTCGAGATCGAGGGCG
AGGGCGAGGGCCGCCCCTACGAGGGCACCCAGACCGCCAAGCTGAAGGTGACCAAGGGTGGCCCCCTGCC
CTTCGCCTGGGACATCCTGTCCCCTCAGTTCATGTACGGCTCCAAGGCCTACGTGAAGCACCCCGCCGAC
ATCCCCGACTACTTGAAGCTGTCCTTCCCCGAGGGCTTCAAGTGGGAGCGCGTGATGAACTTCGAGGACG
GCGGCGTGGTGACCGTGACCCAGGACTCCTCCCTGCAGGACGGCGAGTTCATCTACAAGGTGAAGCTGCG
CGGCACCAACTTCCCCTCCGACGGCCCCGTAATGCAGAAGAAGACCATGGGCTGGGAGGCCTCCTCCGAG
CGGATGTACCCCGAGGACGGCGCCCTGAAGGGCGAGATCAAGCAGAGGCTGAAGCTGAAGGACGGCGGCC
ACTACGACGCTGAGGTCAAGACCACCTACAAGGCCAAGAAGCCCGTGCAGCTGCCCGGCGCCTACAACGT
CAACATCAAGTTGGACATCACCTCCCACAACGAGGACTACACCATCGTGGAACAGTACGAACGCGCCGAG
GGCCGCCACTCCACCGGCGGCATGGACGAGCTGTACAAGTAAGCGGCCGCGACTCTAGATCATAATCAGC
CATACCACATTGTAGAAGTAGCC
Features (pLannotate 1.2.2; 4 found; start..end, strand, type, name):
     23..50      +  misc_feature   MCS (fragment): multiple cloning site
     57..3407    +  CDS            ITGA2 (fragment): ITA2_HUMAN - Also known as CD49B. Experimental evidence at protein level: Swiss-Prot protein existence level 1. (Microbial infection) Integrin ITGA2:ITGB1 acts as a receptor for Human echoviruses 1 and 8. From Homo sapiens (Human).
   3428..3454    +  misc_feature   MCS (fragment): multiple cloning site
   3462..4169    +  CDS            mCherry: mCherry is a basic (constitutively fluorescent) red fluorescent protein published in 2004, derived from Discosoma sp.. It is reported to be a very rapidly-maturing monomer with low acid sensitivity.
