[The description below was written by a language model from this plasmid's Addgene catalogue record and pLannotate feature annotations shown in this document.]
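Description:
mCherry-Integrin-Alpha2-N-18 is a mammalian expression plasmid built on the mCherry-N1 backbone that produces human integrin alpha-2 (ITGA2, also known as CD49B or GPIa) fused at its C terminus to the monomeric red fluorescent protein mCherry. In the full 8,267-nt sequence record, the human cytomegalovirus immediate-early enhancer and promoter drive the ITGA2 coding sequence, which is joined through a short stretch of residual multiple cloning site to the mCherry open reading frame. The "N-18" in the name probably refers to this linker, though the record does not say so. Transcripts are terminated by the SV40 polyadenylation signal. Because the fluorescent protein sits at the C-terminal end, the N-terminal portion of the integrin is left unmodified. The depositor lists mCherry excitation and emission at 587 and 610 nm.

The plasmid is propagated in E. coli from a high-copy ColE1/pUC-type origin and also carries an f1 phage origin. A single NeoR/KanR (Tn5 aminoglycoside phosphotransferase) gene serves both hosts: a bacterial bla-type promoter gives kanamycin resistance in bacteria, while the adjacent SV40 enhancer/early promoter, with an HSV TK polyadenylation signal downstream, allows G418 selection of stably transfected mammalian cells. The small large T antigen, ble and bGH poly(A) fragments called by the annotation software are likely short backbone remnants rather than functional elements.

A second, 4,223-nt partial record spans only the insert region and mCherry, and it annotates ITGA2 as a fragment shorter than in the full sequence. The record gives no explicit purpose, but the design suits live-cell fluorescence imaging of integrin alpha-2 localization and dynamics.
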