Addgene plasmid #55063: mCherry-Integrin-Alpha2-N-18
Depositing lab: Michael Davidson. Depositing organization: Florida State University, Tallahassee.
Backbone
  Vector backbone: mCherry-N1
  Backbone size w/o insert (bp): 4750
  Vector type: Mammalian Expression
  Selectable markers: Neomycin (select with G418)
Growth in bacteria
  Bacterial resistance: Kanamycin, 50 μg/mL
  Growth temperature: 37°C
  Growth strain: DH5alpha
  Copy number: High Copy
Gene/Insert
  Gene/Insert name: Integrin-Alpha2 (alt name: NM_002203.3)
  Species: H. sapiens (human)
  Entrez Gene: ITGA2 (a.k.a. BR, CD49B, FMAIT3, GPIa, HPA-5, VLA-2, VLAA2)
  Promoter: CMV
  Tag / fusion protein: mCherry (C terminal on backbone)
  Cloning method: Unknown
  Sequencing primers: 5′ CMV-F; 3′ SV40pA-R
Terms and licenses: Academic/Nonprofit Terms; Industry Terms: Not Available to Industry
Depositor comments: . Excitation = 587; Emission = 610
How to cite: mCherry-Integrin-Alpha2-N-18 was a gift from Michael Davidson (Addgene plasmid # 55063 ; http://n2t.net/addgene:55063 ; RRID:Addgene_55063)
