>Addgene plasmid #55063 | mCherry-Integrin-Alpha2-N-18 | addgene partial sequence | sequence record 101205 | C-ter-GFP 5'-CTCCTCGCCCTTGCTCAC-3'
CGCCTGCGCTGCCGCTACTGAGCTCTGTGGTCTCATCAATCTCATCTGGATTTTTGGTCATCTTTTCATA
TTTTCTTTTGAAGAAGCCGAGCTTCCATAAAATTGCAACCAGAGCTAACAGCAAAAGGATTCCAGCAATT
ATACTTCCTATTATAACTCCTGTTGGTACTTCGGCTTTCTCATCAGGTTTCATTATCATCAGGGGAATCG
TAACAGTGTTATCTTCAATCACATATATCTCAGGGTTATAGGTGTTGATTTCTGCAGCTGCCGTTAGCTG
TACTGTCTGGAACGTTGATGATGCAAAAGTCCCGTTCCAAATTCTGGTAGTCACATTAACAAAGTATTCT
CCTTTCATGTGAACGTCTTTCAACCAGCAGGTAACATTACTACAGGAAGCAGTTCTGCAGTTCAATTCTT
TGGTGTGCCTGAAATTTTCACTTTTGAAAGATACAGAAGAAGATGTTTGTCCTATTTTCAGTGGATTGAT
ATCTGCATTACAACTGATGTCACCAGCCTTGTCTGTTTGCACCCCAGTTAGGTACATCAGTGGGTTCTTT
TCTTTGGTATACTGAGGGATGTGGATGATTACAGTTGCCATGCTTACTGGAACACTTCCTGTTGTTACCT
TCAGGGAGAAGATGAATTTTGGACCAACATCTTCAAAACTGTGCACGATTGAAGGAACATTCCCATCCGA
AGAGATTTCATAAAAATTTATGTTGGTAGATCTTGTTAAGTGAATTTCAGCATCATACAGGAGAGGAATT
TTGAGGTTGACCAAATTATCAGCCTTGTTTTCTTCTTGGCTTTCACTTAAGGCTTGGAA
